Addgene plasmid #161299: pDONR221-SLC35F1_STOP
Purpose: Gateway entry clone with codon-optimized ORF sequence for subcloning into custom expression vectors. Contains a STOP codon at the end of the codon-optimized ORF sequence.
Depositing lab: RESOLUTE Consortium & Giulio Superti-Furga. Depositing organization: CeMM Research Center for Molecular Medicine. Publication: The RESOLUTE consortium: unlocking SLC transporters for drug discovery. Superti-Furga G, Lackner D, Wiedmer T, Ingles-Prieto A, Barbosa B, Girardi E, Goldmann U, Gurtl B, Klavins K, Klimek C, Lindinger S, Lineiro-Retes E, Muller AC, Onstein S, Redinger G, Reil D, Sedlyarov V, Wolf G, Crawford M, Everley R, ... Steppan CM. Nat Rev Drug Discov. 2020 Jul;19(7):429-430. doi: 10.1038/d41573-020-00056-6. PubMed 32265506.
Backbone
  Vector backbone: pDONR221
  Backbone manufacturer: ThermoFisher Scientific
  Backbone size w/o insert (bp): 2550
  Vector type: Mammalian Expression
Growth in bacteria
  Bacterial resistance: Kanamycin, 50 μg/mL
  Growth temperature: 37°C
  Growth strain: NEB Stable
  Copy number: High Copy
Gene/Insert
  Gene/Insert name: SLC35F1 (alt name: dJ230I3.1, C6orf169)
  Species: H. sapiens (human)
  Insert size (bp): 1227
  Entrez Gene: SLC35F1 (a.k.a. C6orf169, FLJ13018, dJ230I3.1)
  Cloning method: Gateway Cloning
  Sequencing primers: 5′ M13-fwd; 3′ M13-rev
Terms and licenses: Academic/Nonprofit Terms; Industry Terms
Depositor comments: This plasmid contains a STOP codon at the end of the codon-optimized ORF. For the version of this plasmid that does not contain a STOP codon, please see Addgene plasmid 132133 For more information on the full Resolute plasmid collection, please see www.addgene.org/depositor-collections/re-solute/. Please provide your feedback on this plasmid to the RESOLUTE consortium by filling out their RESOLUTE repository feedback form: https://forms.office.com/Pages/ResponsePage.aspx?id=0e05yklzmkS7rjFGQL4N7z4feCLQvEJAmVcOCM_u885UN1JJRko0Ukg4TVQwNTZLOUxPQVJWT1NHUCQlQCN0PWcu
How to cite: pDONR221-SLC35F1_STOP was a gift from RESOLUTE Consortium & Giulio Superti-Furga (Addgene plasmid # 161299 ; http://n2t.net/addgene:161299 ; RRID:Addgene_161299)
