[The description below was written by a language model from this plasmid's Addgene catalogue record and pLannotate feature annotations shown in this document.]
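Description:
pDONR221-SLC35F1_STOP is a Gateway entry clone built on the pDONR221 backbone and carrying a codon-optimized open reading frame for human SLC35F1 (also known as C6orf169), a putative solute transporter of the SLC35 family. The sequenced plasmid is about 3.8 kb. It is maintained in E. coli through a high-copy ColE1/pUC-type origin and selected with kanamycin via an aph(3')-Ia aminoglycoside phosphotransferase gene. Although the catalogue lists the vector type as mammalian expression, the feature table shows no eukaryotic promoter or polyadenylation signal. The plasmid is therefore a shuttle for the ORF, not an expression construct in its own right.

The roughly 1.2 kb SLC35F1 coding sequence sits between attL1 and attL2, the recombination sites used in the Gateway LR reaction. LR Clonase can thus transfer the ORF directionally into any attR-containing destination vector, which then supplies the promoter, tags and selection markers. This version ends in a STOP codon, so it suits native, untagged expression or N-terminal fusions provided by the destination vector, but it cannot be read through into a C-terminal tag. A sibling clone without the stop codon exists for that purpose. The rrnB T1 and T2 terminators lie upstream of the attL1 side and shield the insert from read-through transcription in bacteria. A T7 promoter lies just beyond attL2, oriented toward the insert. The short lacI and lacZα fragments annotated in the backbone are remnants with no functional role. M13 forward and reverse primer sites are listed for sequencing the insert. The plasmid belongs to a consortium-wide collection of SLC transporter clones intended for subcloning into custom expression vectors to study transporters and support drug discovery.
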