Features (pLannotate 1.2.2; 10 found; start..end, strand, type, name):
      1..100     +  protein_bind   attL1: mutant version of attL; recombination site for the Gateway® LR reaction LR Clonase™
    106..1329    +  CDS            SLC35F1: S35F1_HUMAN - Also known as C6orf169. Experimental evidence at protein level: Swiss-Prot protein existence level 1. Putative solute transporter. From Homo sapiens (Human).
   1334..1433    -  protein_bind   attL2: mutant version of attL; recombination site for the Gateway® LR reaction LR Clonase™
   1451..1469    -  promoter       T7 promoter: promoter for bacteriophage T7 RNA polymerase
   1603..2412    +  CDS            KanR: aminoglycoside phosphotransferase; aph(3')-Ia; confers resistance to kanamycin in bacteria or G418 (Geneticin®) in eukaryotes
   2559..3147    +  rep_origin     ori: high-copy-number ColE1/pMB1/pBR322/pUC origin of replication
   3330..3422    +  CDS            lacI (fragment): lac repressor; lacI; The lac repressor binds to the lac operator to inhibit transcription in E. coli. This inhibition can be relieved by adding lactose or isopropyl-β-D-thiogalactopyranoside (IPTG).
   3477..3504    -  terminator     rrnB T2 terminator: transcription terminator T2 from the E. coli rrnB gene
   3636..3679    +  terminator     rrnB T1 terminator: Escherichia coli rrnB; transcription terminator T1 from the E. coli rrnB gene
   3726..3762    -  CDS            lacZα (fragment): LacZα fragment of β-galactosidase; lacZ fragment
>Addgene plasmid #161299 | pDONR221-SLC35F1_STOP | addgene full sequence | sequence record 345388 | Addgene NGS Result
CAAATAATGATTTTATTTTGACTGATAGTGACCTGTTCGTTGCAACACATTGATGAGCAATGCTTTTTTA
TAATGCCAACTTTGTACAAAAAAGCAGGCTCCACCATGATCCCCCCTGAGCAGCCTCAGCAGCAGCTGCA
GCCACCATCTCCAGCACCTCCAAACCACGTGGTGACCACAATCGAGAATCTGCCTGCAGAGGGATCCGGA
GGAGGAGGATCCCTGTCTGCCAGCTCCAGGGCAGGCGTGCGCCAGAGGATCAGAAAGGTGCTGAACCGCG
AGATGCTGATCTCTGTGGCCCTGGGACAGGTGCTGAGCCTGCTGATCTGCGGCATCGGCCTGACATCTAA
GTACCTGAGCGAGGACTTTCACGCCAACACCCCAGTGTTCCAGAGCTTTCTGAATTACATCCTGCTGTTC
CTGGTGTATACCACAACCCTGGCCGTGAGGCAGGGAGAGGAGAACCTGCTGGCCATCCTGCGGAGAAGGT
GGTGGAAGTACATGATCCTGGGCCTGATCGACCTGGAGGCCAATTATCTGGTGGTGAAGGCCTACCAGTA
TACAACCCTGACATCCATCCAGCTGCTGGATTGTTTTGTGATCCCCGTGGTCATCCTGCTGTCTTGGTTC
TTTCTGCTGATCCGGTATAAGGCCGTGCACTTCATCGGCATCGTGGTGTGCATCCTGGGCATGGGCTGTA
TGGTGGGCGCCGACGTGCTGGTGGGCAGACACCAGGGAGCAGGAGAGAACAAGCTGGTGGGCGATCTGCT
GGTGCTGGGAGGAGCCACACTGTACGGCATCTCTAACGTGTGGGAGGAGTATATCATCAGGACCCTGAGC
CGCGTGGAGTTTCTGGGCATGATCGGCCTGTTCGGCGCCTTCTTTTCCGGCATCCAGCTGGCCATCATGG
AGCACAAGGAGCTGCTGAAGGTGCCCTGGGACTGGCAGATCGGCCTGCTGTACGTGGGCTTCTCCGCCTG
CATGTTTGGCCTGTATTCTTTCATGCCTGTGGTCATCAAGAAGACCAGCGCCACCAGCGTGAACCTGAGC
CTGCTGACAGCCGATCTGTACTCCCTGTTTTGTGGCCTGTTCCTGTTTCACTACAAGTTCAGCGGCCTGT
ATCTGCTGTCCTTCTTTACCATCCTGATCGGCCTGGTGCTGTACTCTAGCACAAGCACCTATATCGCCCA
GGACCCACGGGTGTACAAGCAGTTCAGAAATCCCTCCGGCCCTGTGGTGGATCTGCCAACAACCGCCCAG
GTGGAGCCCTCCGTGACATATACCTCTCTGGGACAGGAGACCGAGGAGGAGCCACACGTGCGGGTGGCCT
AAGACCCAGCTTTCTTGTACAAAGTTGGCATTATAAGAAAGCATTGCTTATCAATTTGTTGCAACGAACA
GGTCACTATCAGTCAAAATAAAATCATTATTTGCCATCCAGCTGATATCCCCTATAGTGAGTCGTATTAC
ATGGTCATAGCTGTTTCCTGGCAGCTCTGGCCCGTGTCTCAAAATCTCTGATGTTACATTGCACAAGATA
AAAATATATCATCATGAACAATAAAACTGTCTGCTTACATAAACAGTAATACAAGGGGTGTTATGAGCCA
TATTCAACGGGAAACGTCGAGGCCGCGATTAAATTCCAACATGGATGCTGATTTATATGGGTATAAATGG
GCTCGCGATAATGTCGGGCAATCAGGTGCGACAATCTATCGCTTGTATGGGAAGCCCGATGCGCCAGAGT
TGTTTCTGAAACATGGCAAAGGTAGCGTTGCCAATGATGTTACAGATGAGATGGTCAGACTAAACTGGCT
GACGGAATTTATGCCTCTTCCGACCATCAAGCATTTTATCCGTACTCCTGATGATGCATGGTTACTCACC
ACTGCGATCCCCGGAAAAACAGCATTCCAGGTATTAGAAGAATATCCTGATTCAGGTGAAAATATTGTTG
ATGCGCTGGCAGTGTTCCTGCGCCGGTTGCATTCGATTCCTGTTTGTAATTGTCCTTTTAACAGCGATCG
CGTATTTCGTCTCGCTCAGGCGCAATCACGAATGAATAACGGTTTGGTTGATGCGAGTGATTTTGATGAC
GAGCGTAATGGCTGGCCTGTTGAACAAGTCTGGAAAGAAATGCATAAACTTTTGCCATTCTCACCGGATT
CAGTCGTCACTCATGGTGATTTCTCACTTGATAACCTTATTTTTGACGAGGGGAAATTAATAGGTTGTAT
TGATGTTGGACGAGTCGGAATCGCAGACCGATACCAGGATCTTGCCATCCTATGGAACTGCCTCGGTGAG
TTTTCTCCTTCATTACAGAAACGGCTTTTTCAAAAATATGGTATTGATAATCCTGATATGAATAAATTGC
AGTTTCATTTGATGCTCGATGAGTTTTTCTAATCAGAATTGGTTAATTGGTTGTAACACTGGCAGAGCAT
TACGCTGACTTGACGGGACGGCGCAAGCTCATGACCAAAATCCCTTAACGTGAGTTACGCGTCGTTCCAC
TGAGCGTCAGACCCCGTAGAAAAGATCAAAGGATCTTCTTGAGATCCTTTTTTTCTGCGCGTAATCTGCT
GCTTGCAAACAAAAAAACCACCGCTACCAGCGGTGGTTTGTTTGCCGGATCAAGAGCTACCAACTCTTTT
TCCGAAGGTAACTGGCTTCAGCAGAGCGCAGATACCAAATACTGTTCTTCTAGTGTAGCCGTAGTTAGGC
CACCACTTCAAGAACTCTGTAGCACCGCCTACATACCTCGCTCTGCTAATCCTGTTACCAGTGGCTGCTG
CCAGTGGCGATAAGTCGTGTCTTACCGGGTTGGACTCAAGACGATAGTTACCGGATAAGGCGCAGCGGTC
GGGCTGAACGGGGGGTTCGTGCACACAGCCCAGCTTGGAGCGAACGACCTACACCGAACTGAGATACCTA
CAGCGTGAGCTATGAGAAAGCGCCACGCTTCCCGAAGGGAGAAAGGCGGACAGGTATCCGGTAAGCGGCA
GGGTCGGAACAGGAGAGCGCACGAGGGAGCTTCCAGGGGGAAACGCCTGGTATCTTTATAGTCCTGTCGG
GTTTCGCCACCTCTGACTTGAGCGTCGATTTTTGTGATGCTCGTCAGGGGGGCGGAGCCTATGGAAAAAC
GCCAGCAACGCGGCCTTTTTACGGTTCCTGGCCTTTTGCTGGCCTTTTGCTCACATGTTCTTTCCTGCGT
TATCCCCTGATTCTGTGGATAACCGTATTACCGCCTTTGAGTGAGCTGATACCGCTCGCCGCAGCCGAAC
GACCGAGCGCAGCGAGTCAGTGAGCGAGGAAGCGGAAGAGCGCCCAATACGCAAACCGCCTCTCCCCGCG
CGTTGGCCGATTCATTAATGCAGCTGGCACGACAGGTTTCCCGACTGGAAAGCGGGCAGTGAGCGCAACG
CAATTAATACGCGTACCGCTAGCCAGGAAGAGTTTGTAGAAACGCAAAAAGGCCATCCGTCAGGATGGCC
TTCTGCTTAGTTTGATGCCTGGCAGTTTATGGCGGGCGTCCTGCCCGCCACCCTCCGGGCCGTTGCTTCA
CAACGTTCAAATCCGCTCCCGGCGGATTTGTCCTACTCAGGAGAGCGTTCACCGACAAACAACAGATAAA
ACGAAAGGCCCAGTCTTCCGACTGAGCCTTTCGTTTTATTTGATGCCTGGCAGTTCCCTACTCTCGCGTT
AACGCTAGCATGGATGTTTTCCCAGTCACGACGTTGTAAAACGACGGCCAGTCTTAAGCTCGGGCCC
