>Addgene plasmid #161299 | pDONR221-SLC35F1_STOP | depositor partial sequence | sequence record 312533 | Codon-optimized ORF of SLC35F1
ATGATCCCCCCTGAGCAGCCTCAGCAGCAGCTGCAGCCACCATCTCCAGCACCTCCAAACCACGTGGTGA
CCACAATCGAGAATCTGCCTGCAGAGGGATCCGGAGGAGGAGGATCCCTGTCTGCCAGCTCCAGGGCAGG
CGTGCGCCAGAGGATCAGAAAGGTGCTGAACCGCGAGATGCTGATCTCTGTGGCCCTGGGACAGGTGCTG
AGCCTGCTGATCTGCGGCATCGGCCTGACATCTAAGTACCTGAGCGAGGACTTTCACGCCAACACCCCAG
TGTTCCAGAGCTTTCTGAATTACATCCTGCTGTTCCTGGTGTATACCACAACCCTGGCCGTGAGGCAGGG
AGAGGAGAACCTGCTGGCCATCCTGCGGAGAAGGTGGTGGAAGTACATGATCCTGGGCCTGATCGACCTG
GAGGCCAATTATCTGGTGGTGAAGGCCTACCAGTATACAACCCTGACATCCATCCAGCTGCTGGATTGTT
TTGTGATCCCCGTGGTCATCCTGCTGTCTTGGTTCTTTCTGCTGATCCGGTATAAGGCCGTGCACTTCAT
CGGCATCGTGGTGTGCATCCTGGGCATGGGCTGTATGGTGGGCGCCGACGTGCTGGTGGGCAGACACCAG
GGAGCAGGAGAGAACAAGCTGGTGGGCGATCTGCTGGTGCTGGGAGGAGCCACACTGTACGGCATCTCTA
ACGTGTGGGAGGAGTATATCATCAGGACCCTGAGCCGCGTGGAGTTTCTGGGCATGATCGGCCTGTTCGG
CGCCTTCTTTTCCGGCATCCAGCTGGCCATCATGGAGCACAAGGAGCTGCTGAAGGTGCCCTGGGACTGG
CAGATCGGCCTGCTGTACGTGGGCTTCTCCGCCTGCATGTTTGGCCTGTATTCTTTCATGCCTGTGGTCA
TCAAGAAGACCAGCGCCACCAGCGTGAACCTGAGCCTGCTGACAGCCGATCTGTACTCCCTGTTTTGTGG
CCTGTTCCTGTTTCACTACAAGTTCAGCGGCCTGTATCTGCTGTCCTTCTTTACCATCCTGATCGGCCTG
GTGCTGTACTCTAGCACAAGCACCTATATCGCCCAGGACCCACGGGTGTACAAGCAGTTCAGAAATCCCT
CCGGCCCTGTGGTGGATCTGCCAACAACCGCCCAGGTGGAGCCCTCCGTGACATATACCTCTCTGGGACA
GGAGACCGAGGAGGAGCCACACGTGCGGGTGGCCTAA
